Addgene plasmid #49690: pVRa32_3724
Depositing lab: Christopher Voigt. Depositing organization: University of California, San Francisco (UCSF). Publication: Design of orthogonal genetic switches based on a crosstalk map of sigmas, anti-sigmas, and promoters. Rhodius VA, Segall-Shapiro TH, Sharon BD, Ghodasara A, Orlova E, Tabakh H, Burkhardt DH, Clancy K, Peterson TC, Gross CA, Voigt CA. Mol Syst Biol. 2013 Oct 29;9:702. doi: 10.1038/msb.2013.58. PubMed 24169405.
Backbone
  Vector backbone: pVRa
  Vector type: Bacterial Expression, Synthetic Biology
Growth in bacteria
  Bacterial resistance: Ampicillin, 100 μg/mL
  Growth temperature: 37°C
  Growth strain: DH10B
  Copy number: Low Copy
Gene/Insert
  Gene/Insert name: ECF32_3724
  Species: Pseudomonas syringae pv. tomato str. DC3000
  Mutation: Codon optimized for E.coli
  Promoter: pT7-lacO
  Tag / fusion protein: His6-PreScission (N terminal on backbone)
  Cloning method: Restriction Enzyme; 5′ cloning site NdeI (not destroyed); 3′ cloning site HindIII (not destroyed)
  Sequencing primers: 5′ CGATATAGGCGCCAGCAAC; 3′ CAGCAGCCAACTCAGCTTC
Terms and licenses: Academic/Nonprofit Terms; Industry Terms: Not Available to Industry
How to cite: pVRa32_3724 was a gift from Christopher Voigt (Addgene plasmid # 49690 ; http://n2t.net/addgene:49690 ; RRID:Addgene_49690)
