[The description below was written by a language model from this plasmid's Addgene catalogue record and pLannotate feature annotations shown in this document.]
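Description:
pVRa32_3724 is a bacterial expression plasmid from a synthetic-biology collection of extracytoplasmic function (ECF) sigma factors built to map crosstalk among sigmas, anti-sigmas and their promoters and to design orthogonal genetic switches. It is built on the pVRa backbone, whose annotated layout resembles a pET-type vector: a ColE1/pMB1-family origin accompanied by the rop gene and the bom mobility region, consistent with the catalogue's low-copy designation, plus an f1 phage origin and a β-lactamase gene with its own promoter for ampicillin selection. Short leftover fragments of a tetracycline resistance gene flank the lacI region and are not expected to be functional.

The insert, ECF32_3724, is a sigma factor from Pseudomonas syringae pv. tomato DC3000, codon optimized for E. coli and cloned between NdeI and HindIII sites. The feature table identifies the coding sequence by homology as HrpL, the sigma factor that activates hrp and avr loci involved in plant pathogenicity. Expression is driven by a T7 promoter immediately followed by a lac operator and the T7 gene 10 ribosome binding site, with a T7 terminator downstream. The plasmid also carries lacI under its native promoter, so transcription is repressed until IPTG is added and requires a host that supplies T7 RNA polymerase. The catalogue lists an N-terminal His6-PreScission tag supplied by the backbone, and a short His-tag-like fragment annotated just upstream of the insert agrees with this. Additional His and T7 gene 10-derived fragments annotated after the coding sequence appear to be backbone remnants, and the record does not indicate whether they are translated. The construct provides inducible expression of this sigma factor for testing its activity on cognate promoters.
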