Features (pLannotate 1.2.2; 20 found; start..end, strand, type, name):
      1..552     +  CDS            hrpL: HRPL_PSESY - Protein inferred from homology: Swiss-Prot protein existence level 3. Sigma factors are initiation factors that promote the attachment of RNA polymerase to specific initiation sites and are then released. This sigma factor is involved in the activation of hprD as well as other hrp loci which are involved in plant pathogenicity, hrmA and avr genes. From Pseudomonas syringae pv. syringae.
    583..600     +  CDS            9xHis (fragment): 9xHis affinity tag
    610..659     +  CDS            SET1 (fragment): solubility-enhancement tag derived from T7 phage gene 10B
    667..714     +  terminator     T7 terminator: transcription terminator for bacteriophage T7 RNA polymerase
    751..1206    +  rep_origin     f1 ori (sequence partly withheld): f1 bacteriophage origin of replication; arrow indicates direction of (+) strand synthesis
   1233..1337    +  promoter       AmpR promoter: bla
   1338..2198    +  CDS            AmpR: β-lactamase; bla; confers resistance to ampicillin, carbenicillin, and related antibiotics
   2369..2957    +  rep_origin     ori: high-copy-number ColE1/pMB1/pBR322/pUC origin of replication
   3143..3285    -  misc_feature   bom: basis of mobility region from pBR322
   3387..3578    -  CDS            rop: Rop protein, which maintains plasmids at low copy number; rop
   3595..3975    +  CDS            YPB1_ECOLX: Protein predicted: Swiss-Prot protein existence level 4. From Escherichia coli.
   4047..4338    -  CDS            TcR (fragment): tetracycline efflux protein; tet; confers resistance to tetracycline
   4353..4374    -  protein_bind   CAP binding site: CAP binding activates transcription in the presence of cAMP. E. coli catabolite activator protein
   4387..5469    -  CDS            lacI: lac repressor; lacI; The lac repressor binds to the lac operator to inhibit transcription in E. coli. This inhibition can be relieved by adding lactose or isopropyl-β-D-thiogalactopyranoside (IPTG).
   5470..5547    -  promoter       lacI promoter: lacI
   5555..5834    -  CDS            TcR (fragment): tetracycline efflux protein; tet; confers resistance to tetracycline
   5856..5874    +  promoter       T7 promoter: promoter for bacteriophage T7 RNA polymerase
   5875..5899    +  protein_bind   lac operator: The lac repressor binds to the lac operator to inhibit transcription in E. coli. This inhibition can be relieved by adding lactose or isopropyl-β-D-thiogalactopyranoside (IPTG). lac repressor encoded by lacI
   5914..5936    +  RBS            RBS: efficient ribosome binding site from bacteriophage T7 gene 10 (Olins and Rangwala, 1989)
   5955..5971    +  CDS            capTEV™ (fragment): composite tag for in vivo biotinylation, TEV protease cleavage, and 6xHis tagging
>Addgene plasmid #49690 | pVRa32_3724 | depositor full sequence | sequence record 74475 | pVRa32_3724 sequence 6008 bps
ATGTTTCAGAAAATTGTGATCCTGGATAGCACCCAGCCTCGTCAGCCGAGCAGCAGCGCAGGTATTCGTC
AGATGACCGCAGATCAGATTCAGATGCTGCGTGCATTTATTCAGAAACGTGTTATGAATCCGGATGATGT
GGATGATATTCTGCAGTGTGTTTTTCTGGAAGCACTGCGTAACGAACATAAATTTCAGCATGCAAGCAAA
CCGCAGACCTGGCTGTGTGGTATTGCACTGAACCTGATTCGTAACCATTTCCGTAAAATGTATCGCCAGC
CGTATCAAGAAAGCTGGGAAGATGAAGTTCATAGCGAACTGGAAGGTCATGGTGATGTTAGCCATCAGGT
TGAAGGTCATCGTCAGCTGGCACGTGTTATTCAGGCAATTGATTGTCTGCCGAGCAATATGCAGAAAGTT
CTGGAAGTTAGCCTGGAAATGGATGGCAATTACCAAGAAACCGCAAATAGCCTGGGTGTTCCGATTGGCA
CCGTTCGTAGCCGTCTGAGCCGTGCACGTGTGCAGCTGAAACAGCAGATTGATCCGTTTGCATAAGGATC
CAAGCTTGCGGCCGCACTCGAGCACCACCACCACCACCACTGAGATCCGGCTGCTAACAAAGCCCGAAAG
GAAGCTGAGTTGGCTGCTGCCACCGCTGAGCAATAACTAGCATAACCCCTTGGGGCCTCTAAACGGGTCT
TGAGGGGTTTTTTGCTGAAAGGAGGAACTATATCCGGATTGGCGAATGGG
[124 nt withheld, positions 751-874]
C
[91 nt withheld, positions 876-966]
A
[49 nt withheld, positions 968-1016]
CCTTTGACGTTGGAGTCCACGTTCTTT
[37 nt withheld, positions 1044-1080]
ACCCTATCTCGGTCTATTCTTTTGATTTATAAGGGATTTTGCCGATTTCGGCCTATTGGTTAAAAAATGA
GCTGATTTAACAAAAATTTAACGCGAATTTTAACAAAATATTAACGTTTACAATTTCAGGTGGCACTTTT
CGGGGAAATGTGCGCGGAACCCCTATTTGTTTATTTTTCTAAATACATTCAAATATGTATCCGCTCATGA
GACAATAACCCTGATAAATGCTTCAATAATATTGAAAAAGGAAGAGTATGAGTATTCAACATTTCCGTGT
CGCCCTTATTCCCTTTTTTGCGGCATTTTGCCTTCCTGTTTTTGCTCACCCAGAAACGCTGGTGAAAGTA
AAAGATGCTGAAGATCAGTTGGGTGCACGAGTGGGTTACATCGAACTGGATCTCAACAGCGGTAAGATCC
TTGAGAGTTTTCGCCCCGAAGAACGTTTTCCAATGATGAGCACTTTTAAAGTTCTGCTATGTGGCGCGGT
ATTATCCCGTATTGACGCCGGGCAAGAGCAACTCGGTCGCCGCATACACTATTCTCAGAATGACTTGGTT
GAGTACTCACCAGTCACAGAAAAGCATCTTACGGATGGCATGACAGTAAGAGAATTATGCAGTGCTGCCA
TAACCATGAGTGATAACACTGCGGCCAACTTACTTCTGACAACGATCGGAGGACCGAAGGAGCTAACCGC
TTTTTTGCACAACATGGGGGATCATGTAACTCGCCTTGATCGTTGGGAACCGGAGCTGAATGAAGCCATA
CCAAACGACGAGCGTGACACCACGATGCCTGCAGCAATGGCAACAACGTTGCGCAAACTATTAACTGGCG
AACTACTTACTCTAGCTTCCCGGCAACAATTAATAGACTGGATGGAGGCGGATAAAGTTGCAGGACCACT
TCTGCGCTCGGCCCTTCCGGCTGGCTGGTTTATTGCTGATAAATCTGGAGCCGGTGAGCGTGGGTCTCGC
GGTATCATTGCAGCACTGGGGCCAGATGGTAAGCCCTCCCGTATCGTAGTTATCTACACGACGGGGAGTC
AGGCAACTATGGATGAACGAAATAGACAGATCGCTGAGATAGGTGCCTCACTGATTAAGCATTGGTAACT
GTCAGACCAAGTTTACTCATATATACTTTAGATTGATTTAAAACTTCATTTTTAATTTAAAAGGATCTAG
GTGAAGATCCTTTTTGATAATCTCATGACCAAAATCCCTTAACGTGAGTTTTCGTTCCACTGAGCGTCAG
ACCCCGTAGAAAAGATCAAAGGATCTTCTTGAGATCCTTTTTTTCTGCGCGTAATCTGCTGCTTGCAAAC
AAAAAAACCACCGCTACCAGCGGTGGTTTGTTTGCCGGATCAAGAGCTACCAACTCTTTTTCCGAAGGTA
ACTGGCTTCAGCAGAGCGCAGATACCAAATACTGTCCTTCTAGTGTAGCCGTAGTTAGGCCACCACTTCA
AGAACTCTGTAGCACCGCCTACATACCTCGCTCTGCTAATCCTGTTACCAGTGGCTGCTGCCAGTGGCGA
TAAGTCGTGTCTTACCGGGTTGGACTCAAGACGATAGTTACCGGATAAGGCGCAGCGGTCGGGCTGAACG
GGGGGTTCGTGCACACAGCCCAGCTTGGAGCGAACGACCTACACCGAACTGAGATACCTACAGCGTGAGC
TATGAGAAAGCGCCACGCTTCCCGAAGGGAGAAAGGCGGACAGGTATCCGGTAAGCGGCAGGGTCGGAAC
AGGAGAGCGCACGAGGGAGCTTCCAGGGGGAAACGCCTGGTATCTTTATAGTCCTGTCGGGTTTCGCCAC
CTCTGACTTGAGCGTCGATTTTTGTGATGCTCGTCAGGGGGGCGGAGCCTATGGAAAAACGCCAGCAACG
CGGCCTTTTTACGGTTCCTGGCCTTTTGCTGGCCTTTTGCTCACATGTTCTTTCCTGCGTTATCCCCTGA
TTCTGTGGATAACCGTATTACCGCCTTTGAGTGAGCTGATACCGCTCGCCGCAGCCGAACGACCGAGCGC
AGCGAGTCAGTGAGCGAGGAAGCGGAAGAGCGCCTGATGCGGTATTTTCTCCTTACGCATCTGTGCGGTA
TTTCACACCGCATATATGGTGCACTCTCAGTACAATCTGCTCTGATGCCGCATAGTTAAGCCAGTATACA
CTCCGCTATCGCTACGTGACTGGGTCATGGCTGCGCCCCGACACCCGCCAACACCCGCTGACGCGCCCTG
ACGGGCTTGTCTGCTCCCGGCATCCGCTTACAGACAAGCTGTGACCGTCTCCGGGAGCTGCATGTGTCAG
AGGTTTTCACCGTCATCACCGAAACGCGCGAGGCAGCTGCGGTAAAGCTCATCAGCGTGGTCGTGAAGCG
ATTCACAGATGTCTGCCTGTTCATCCGCGTCCAGCTCGTTGAGTTTCTCCAGAAGCGTTAATGTCTGGCT
TCTGATAAAGCGGGCCATGTTAAGGGCGGTTTTTTCCTGTTTGGTCACTGATGCCTCCGTGTAAGGGGGA
TTTCTGTTCATGGGGGTAATGATACCGATGAAACGAGAGAGGATGCTCACGATACGGGTTACTGATGATG
AACATGCCCGGTTACTGGAACGTTGTGAGGGTAAACAACTGGCGGTATGGATGCGGCGGGACCAGAGAAA
AATCACTCAGGGTCAATGCCAGCGCTTCGTTAATACAGATGTAGGTGTTCCACAGGGTAGCCAGCAGCAT
CCTGCGATGCAGATCCGGAACATAATGGTGCAGGGCGCTGACTTCCGCGTTTCCAGACTTTACGAAACAC
GGAAACCGAAGACCATTCATGTTGTTGCTCAGGTCGCAGACGTTTTGCAGCAGCAGTCGCTTCACGTTCG
CTCGCGTATCGGTGATTCATTCTGCTAACCAGTAAGGCAACCCCGCCAGCCTAGCCGGGTCCTCAACGAC
AGGAGCACGATCATGCGCACCCGTGGGGCCGCCATGCCGGCGATAATGGCCTGCTTCTCGCCGAAACGTT
TGGTGGCGGGACCAGTGACGAAGGCTTGAGCGAGGGCGTGCAAGATTCCGAATACCGCAAGCGACAGGCC
GATCATCGTCGCGCTCCAGCGAAAGCGGTCCTCGCCGAAAATGACCCAGAGCGCTGCCGGCACCTGTCCT
ACGAGTTGCATGATAAAGAAGACAGTCATAAGTGCGGCGACGATAGTCATGCCCCGCGCCCACCGGAAGG
AGCTGACTGGGTTGAAGGCTCTCAAGGGCATCGGTCGAGATCCCGGTGCCTAATGAGTGAGCTAACTTAC
ATTAATTGCGTTGCGCTCACTGCCCGCTTTCCAGTCGGGAAACCTGTCGTGCCAGCTGCATTAATGAATC
GGCCAACGCGCGGGGAGAGGCGGTTTGCGTATTGGGCGCCAGGGTGGTTTTTCTTTTCACCAGTGAGACG
GGCAACAGCTGATTGCCCTTCACCGCCTGGCCCTGAGAGAGTTGCAGCAAGCGGTCCACGCTGGTTTGCC
CCAGCAGGCGAAAATCCTGTTTGATGGTGGTTAACGGCGGGATATAACATGAGCTGTCTTCGGTATCGTC
GTATCCCACTACCGAGATATCCGCACCAACGCGCAGCCCGGACTCGGTAATGGCGCGCATTGCGCCCAGC
GCCATCTGATCGTTGGCAACCAGCATCGCAGTGGGAACGATGCCCTCATTCAGCATTTGCATGGTTTGTT
GAAAACCGGACATGGCACTCCAGTCGCCTTCCCGTTCCGCTATCGGCTGAATTTGATTGCGAGTGAGATA
TTTATGCCAGCCAGCCAGACGCAGACGCGCCGAGACAGAACTTAATGGGCCCGCTAACAGCGCGATTTGC
TGGTGACCCAATGCGACCAGATGCTCCACGCCCAGTCGCGTACCGTCTTCATGGGAGAAAATAATACTGT
TGATGGGTGTCTGGTCAGAGACATCAAGAAATAACGCCGGAACATTAGTGCAGGCAGCTTCCACAGCAAT
GGCATCCTGGTCATCCAGCGGATAGTTAATGATCAGCCCACTGACGCGTTGCGCGAGAAGATTGTGCACC
GCCGCTTTACAGGCTTCGACGCCGCTTCGTTCTACCATCGACACCACCACGCTGGCACCCAGTTGATCGG
CGCGAGATTTAATCGCCGCGACAATTTGCGACGGCGCGTGCAGGGCCAGACTGGAGGTGGCAACGCCAAT
CAGCAACGACTGTTTGCCCGCCAGTTGTTGTGCCACGCGGTTGGGAATGTAATTCAGCTCCGCCATCGCC
GCTTCCACTTTTTCCCGCGTTTTCGCAGAAACGTGGCTGGCCTGGTTCACCACGCGGGAAACGGTCTGAT
AAGAGACACCGGCATACTCTGCGACATCGTATAACGTTACTGGTTTCACATTCACCACCCTGAATTGACT
CTCTTCCGGGCGCTATCATGCCATACCGCGAAAGGTTTTGCGCCATTCGATGGTGTCCGGGATCTCGACG
CTCTCCCTTATGCGACTCCTGCATTAGGAAGCAGCCCAGTAGTAGGTTGAGGCCGTTGAGCACCGCCGCC
GCAAGGAATGGTGCATGCAAGGAGATGGCGCCCAACAGTCCCCCGGCCACGGGGCCTGCCACCATACCCA
CGCCGAAACAAGCGCTCATGAGCCCGAAGTGGCGAGCCCGATCTTCCCCATCGGTGATGTCGGCGATATA
GGCGCCAGCAACCGCACCTGTGGCGCCGGTGATGCCGGCCACGATGCGTCCGGCGTAGAGGATCGAGATC
TCGATCCCGCGAAATTAATACGACTCACTATAGGGGAATTGTGAGCGGATAACAATTCCCCTCTAGAAAT
AATTTTGTTTAACTTTAAGAAGGAGATATACCATGGGCAGCAGCCATCATCATCATCATCACAGCAGCGG
CCTGGAAGTTCTGTTCCAGGGGCCCCAT
