>Addgene plasmid #49690 | pVRa32_3724 | depositor partial sequence | sequence record 74058 | ECF gene
ATGTTTCAGAAAATTGTGATCCTGGATAGCACCCAGCCTCGTCAGCCGAGCAGCAGCGCAGGTATTCGTC
AGATGACCGCAGATCAGATTCAGATGCTGCGTGCATTTATTCAGAAACGTGTTATGAATCCGGATGATGT
GGATGATATTCTGCAGTGTGTTTTTCTGGAAGCACTGCGTAACGAACATAAATTTCAGCATGCAAGCAAA
CCGCAGACCTGGCTGTGTGGTATTGCACTGAACCTGATTCGTAACCATTTCCGTAAAATGTATCGCCAGC
CGTATCAAGAAAGCTGGGAAGATGAAGTTCATAGCGAACTGGAAGGTCATGGTGATGTTAGCCATCAGGT
TGAAGGTCATCGTCAGCTGGCACGTGTTATTCAGGCAATTGATTGTCTGCCGAGCAATATGCAGAAAGTT
CTGGAAGTTAGCCTGGAAATGGATGGCAATTACCAAGAAACCGCAAATAGCCTGGGTGTTCCGATTGGCA
CCGTTCGTAGCCGTCTGAGCCGTGCACGTGTGCAGCTGAAACAGCAGATTGATCCGTTTGCATAA
