>Addgene plasmid #49690 | pVRa32_3724 | depositor partial sequence | sequence record 74059 | pVRa backbone
GGATCCAAGCTTGCGGCCGCACTCGAGCACCACCACCACCACCACTGAGATCCGGCTGCTAACAAAGCCC
GAAAGGAAGCTGAGTTGGCTGCTGCCACCGCTGAGCAATAACTAGCATAACCCCTTGGGGCCTCTAAACG
GGTCTTGAGGGGTTTTTTGCTGAAAGGAGGAACTATATCCGGATTGGCGAATGGG
[124 nt withheld, positions 196-319]
C
[91 nt withheld, positions 321-411]
A
[49 nt withheld, positions 413-461]
CCTTTGACGTTGGAGTCCACGTTCTTT
[37 nt withheld, positions 489-525]
ACCCTATCTCGGTCTATTCTTTTGATTTATAAGGGATTTTGCCGATTTCGGCCTATTGGTTAAAAAATGA
GCTGATTTAACAAAAATTTAACGCGAATTTTAACAAAATATTAACGTTTACAATTTCAGGTGGCACTTTT
CGGGGAAATGTGCGCGGAACCCCTATTTGTTTATTTTTCTAAATACATTCAAATATGTATCCGCTCATGA
GACAATAACCCTGATAAATGCTTCAATAATATTGAAAAAGGAAGAGTATGAGTATTCAACATTTCCGTGT
CGCCCTTATTCCCTTTTTTGCGGCATTTTGCCTTCCTGTTTTTGCTCACCCAGAAACGCTGGTGAAAGTA
AAAGATGCTGAAGATCAGTTGGGTGCACGAGTGGGTTACATCGAACTGGATCTCAACAGCGGTAAGATCC
TTGAGAGTTTTCGCCCCGAAGAACGTTTTCCAATGATGAGCACTTTTAAAGTTCTGCTATGTGGCGCGGT
ATTATCCCGTATTGACGCCGGGCAAGAGCAACTCGGTCGCCGCATACACTATTCTCAGAATGACTTGGTT
GAGTACTCACCAGTCACAGAAAAGCATCTTACGGATGGCATGACAGTAAGAGAATTATGCAGTGCTGCCA
TAACCATGAGTGATAACACTGCGGCCAACTTACTTCTGACAACGATCGGAGGACCGAAGGAGCTAACCGC
TTTTTTGCACAACATGGGGGATCATGTAACTCGCCTTGATCGTTGGGAACCGGAGCTGAATGAAGCCATA
CCAAACGACGAGCGTGACACCACGATGCCTGCAGCAATGGCAACAACGTTGCGCAAACTATTAACTGGCG
AACTACTTACTCTAGCTTCCCGGCAACAATTAATAGACTGGATGGAGGCGGATAAAGTTGCAGGACCACT
TCTGCGCTCGGCCCTTCCGGCTGGCTGGTTTATTGCTGATAAATCTGGAGCCGGTGAGCGTGGGTCTCGC
GGTATCATTGCAGCACTGGGGCCAGATGGTAAGCCCTCCCGTATCGTAGTTATCTACACGACGGGGAGTC
AGGCAACTATGGATGAACGAAATAGACAGATCGCTGAGATAGGTGCCTCACTGATTAAGCATTGGTAACT
GTCAGACCAAGTTTACTCATATATACTTTAGATTGATTTAAAACTTCATTTTTAATTTAAAAGGATCTAG
GTGAAGATCCTTTTTGATAATCTCATGACCAAAATCCCTTAACGTGAGTTTTCGTTCCACTGAGCGTCAG
ACCCCGTAGAAAAGATCAAAGGATCTTCTTGAGATCCTTTTTTTCTGCGCGTAATCTGCTGCTTGCAAAC
AAAAAAACCACCGCTACCAGCGGTGGTTTGTTTGCCGGATCAAGAGCTACCAACTCTTTTTCCGAAGGTA
ACTGGCTTCAGCAGAGCGCAGATACCAAATACTGTCCTTCTAGTGTAGCCGTAGTTAGGCCACCACTTCA
AGAACTCTGTAGCACCGCCTACATACCTCGCTCTGCTAATCCTGTTACCAGTGGCTGCTGCCAGTGGCGA
TAAGTCGTGTCTTACCGGGTTGGACTCAAGACGATAGTTACCGGATAAGGCGCAGCGGTCGGGCTGAACG
GGGGGTTCGTGCACACAGCCCAGCTTGGAGCGAACGACCTACACCGAACTGAGATACCTACAGCGTGAGC
TATGAGAAAGCGCCACGCTTCCCGAAGGGAGAAAGGCGGACAGGTATCCGGTAAGCGGCAGGGTCGGAAC
AGGAGAGCGCACGAGGGAGCTTCCAGGGGGAAACGCCTGGTATCTTTATAGTCCTGTCGGGTTTCGCCAC
CTCTGACTTGAGCGTCGATTTTTGTGATGCTCGTCAGGGGGGCGGAGCCTATGGAAAAACGCCAGCAACG
CGGCCTTTTTACGGTTCCTGGCCTTTTGCTGGCCTTTTGCTCACATGTTCTTTCCTGCGTTATCCCCTGA
TTCTGTGGATAACCGTATTACCGCCTTTGAGTGAGCTGATACCGCTCGCCGCAGCCGAACGACCGAGCGC
AGCGAGTCAGTGAGCGAGGAAGCGGAAGAGCGCCTGATGCGGTATTTTCTCCTTACGCATCTGTGCGGTA
TTTCACACCGCATATATGGTGCACTCTCAGTACAATCTGCTCTGATGCCGCATAGTTAAGCCAGTATACA
CTCCGCTATCGCTACGTGACTGGGTCATGGCTGCGCCCCGACACCCGCCAACACCCGCTGACGCGCCCTG
ACGGGCTTGTCTGCTCCCGGCATCCGCTTACAGACAAGCTGTGACCGTCTCCGGGAGCTGCATGTGTCAG
AGGTTTTCACCGTCATCACCGAAACGCGCGAGGCAGCTGCGGTAAAGCTCATCAGCGTGGTCGTGAAGCG
ATTCACAGATGTCTGCCTGTTCATCCGCGTCCAGCTCGTTGAGTTTCTCCAGAAGCGTTAATGTCTGGCT
TCTGATAAAGCGGGCCATGTTAAGGGCGGTTTTTTCCTGTTTGGTCACTGATGCCTCCGTGTAAGGGGGA
TTTCTGTTCATGGGGGTAATGATACCGATGAAACGAGAGAGGATGCTCACGATACGGGTTACTGATGATG
AACATGCCCGGTTACTGGAACGTTGTGAGGGTAAACAACTGGCGGTATGGATGCGGCGGGACCAGAGAAA
AATCACTCAGGGTCAATGCCAGCGCTTCGTTAATACAGATGTAGGTGTTCCACAGGGTAGCCAGCAGCAT
CCTGCGATGCAGATCCGGAACATAATGGTGCAGGGCGCTGACTTCCGCGTTTCCAGACTTTACGAAACAC
GGAAACCGAAGACCATTCATGTTGTTGCTCAGGTCGCAGACGTTTTGCAGCAGCAGTCGCTTCACGTTCG
CTCGCGTATCGGTGATTCATTCTGCTAACCAGTAAGGCAACCCCGCCAGCCTAGCCGGGTCCTCAACGAC
AGGAGCACGATCATGCGCACCCGTGGGGCCGCCATGCCGGCGATAATGGCCTGCTTCTCGCCGAAACGTT
TGGTGGCGGGACCAGTGACGAAGGCTTGAGCGAGGGCGTGCAAGATTCCGAATACCGCAAGCGACAGGCC
GATCATCGTCGCGCTCCAGCGAAAGCGGTCCTCGCCGAAAATGACCCAGAGCGCTGCCGGCACCTGTCCT
ACGAGTTGCATGATAAAGAAGACAGTCATAAGTGCGGCGACGATAGTCATGCCCCGCGCCCACCGGAAGG
AGCTGACTGGGTTGAAGGCTCTCAAGGGCATCGGTCGAGATCCCGGTGCCTAATGAGTGAGCTAACTTAC
ATTAATTGCGTTGCGCTCACTGCCCGCTTTCCAGTCGGGAAACCTGTCGTGCCAGCTGCATTAATGAATC
GGCCAACGCGCGGGGAGAGGCGGTTTGCGTATTGGGCGCCAGGGTGGTTTTTCTTTTCACCAGTGAGACG
GGCAACAGCTGATTGCCCTTCACCGCCTGGCCCTGAGAGAGTTGCAGCAAGCGGTCCACGCTGGTTTGCC
CCAGCAGGCGAAAATCCTGTTTGATGGTGGTTAACGGCGGGATATAACATGAGCTGTCTTCGGTATCGTC
GTATCCCACTACCGAGATATCCGCACCAACGCGCAGCCCGGACTCGGTAATGGCGCGCATTGCGCCCAGC
GCCATCTGATCGTTGGCAACCAGCATCGCAGTGGGAACGATGCCCTCATTCAGCATTTGCATGGTTTGTT
GAAAACCGGACATGGCACTCCAGTCGCCTTCCCGTTCCGCTATCGGCTGAATTTGATTGCGAGTGAGATA
TTTATGCCAGCCAGCCAGACGCAGACGCGCCGAGACAGAACTTAATGGGCCCGCTAACAGCGCGATTTGC
TGGTGACCCAATGCGACCAGATGCTCCACGCCCAGTCGCGTACCGTCTTCATGGGAGAAAATAATACTGT
TGATGGGTGTCTGGTCAGAGACATCAAGAAATAACGCCGGAACATTAGTGCAGGCAGCTTCCACAGCAAT
GGCATCCTGGTCATCCAGCGGATAGTTAATGATCAGCCCACTGACGCGTTGCGCGAGAAGATTGTGCACC
GCCGCTTTACAGGCTTCGACGCCGCTTCGTTCTACCATCGACACCACCACGCTGGCACCCAGTTGATCGG
CGCGAGATTTAATCGCCGCGACAATTTGCGACGGCGCGTGCAGGGCCAGACTGGAGGTGGCAACGCCAAT
CAGCAACGACTGTTTGCCCGCCAGTTGTTGTGCCACGCGGTTGGGAATGTAATTCAGCTCCGCCATCGCC
GCTTCCACTTTTTCCCGCGTTTTCGCAGAAACGTGGCTGGCCTGGTTCACCACGCGGGAAACGGTCTGAT
AAGAGACACCGGCATACTCTGCGACATCGTATAACGTTACTGGTTTCACATTCACCACCCTGAATTGACT
CTCTTCCGGGCGCTATCATGCCATACCGCGAAAGGTTTTGCGCCATTCGATGGTGTCCGGGATCTCGACG
CTCTCCCTTATGCGACTCCTGCATTAGGAAGCAGCCCAGTAGTAGGTTGAGGCCGTTGAGCACCGCCGCC
GCAAGGAATGGTGCATGCAAGGAGATGGCGCCCAACAGTCCCCCGGCCACGGGGCCTGCCACCATACCCA
CGCCGAAACAAGCGCTCATGAGCCCGAAGTGGCGAGCCCGATCTTCCCCATCGGTGATGTCGGCGATATA
GGCGCCAGCAACCGCACCTGTGGCGCCGGTGATGCCGGCCACGATGCGTCCGGCGTAGAGGATCGAGATC
TCGATCCCGCGAAATTAATACGACTCACTATAGGGGAATTGTGAGCGGATAACAATTCCCCTCTAGAAAT
AATTTTGTTTAACTTTAAGAAGGAGATATACCATGGGCAGCAGCCATCATCATCATCATCACAGCAGCGG
CCTGGAAGTTCTGTTCCAGGGGCCCCAT
