>Addgene plasmid #49690 | pVRa32_3724 | addgene partial sequence | sequence record 77273 | pBRrevBam 5'-GGTGATGTCGGCGATATAGG-3'
CGGTGATGCCGGCCACGATGCGTCCGGCGTAGAGGATCGAGATCTCGATCCCGCGAAATTAATACGACTC
ACTATAGGGGAATTGTGAGCGGATAACAATTCCCCTCTAGAAATAATTTTGTTTAACTTTAAGAAGGAGA
TATACCATGGGCAGCAGCCATCATCATCATCATCACAGCAGCGGCCTGGAAGTTCTGTTCCAGGGGCCCC
ATATGTTTCAGAAAATTGTGATCCTGGATAGCACCCAGCCTCGTCAGCCGAGCAGCAGCGCAGGTATTCG
TCAGATGACCGCAGATCAGATTCAGATGCTGCGTGCATTTATTCAGAAACGTGTTATGAATCCGGATGAT
GTGGATGATATTCTGCAGTGTGTTTTTCTGGAAGCACTGCGTAACGAACATAAATTTCAGCATGCAAGCA
AACCGCAGACCTGGCTGTGTGGTATTGCACTGAACCTGATTCGTAACCATTTCCGTAAAATGTATCGCCA
GCCGTATCAAGAAAGCTGGGAAGATGAAGTTCATAGCGAACTGGAAGGTCATGGTGATGTTAGCCATCAG
GTTGAAGGTCATCGTCAGCTGGCACGTGTTATTCAGGCAATTGATTGTCTGCCGAGCAATATGCAGAAAG
TTCTGGAAGTTAGCCTGGAAATGGATGGCAATTACCAAGAAACCGCAAATAGCCTGGGTGTTCCGATTGG
CACCGTTCGTAGCCGTCTGAGCCGTGCACGTGTGCAGCTGAAACAGCAGATTGATCCGTTTGCATAAGGA
TCCAAGCTTGCGGCCGCACTCGAGCACCACCACCACCACCACTGAGATCCGGCTGCTAACAAAGCCCGAA
AGGAAGCTGAGTTGGCTGCTGCCACCGCTGAGCAATAACTAGCATAACCCCTTGGGGCCTCTAAACGGGT
CTTGAGGGGTTTTTTGCTGAAAGGAGGAACTATATCC
